Addgene plasmid #87362: pBad-HisB-GGvT
Purpose: Expresses GGvT, a tandem homodimer green fluorescent protein
Depositing lab: Robert Campbell. Depositing organization: University of Alberta. Publication: A tandem green-red heterodimeric fluorescent protein with high FRET efficiency. Wiens M, Shen Y, Li X, Salem M, Smisdom N, Zhang W, Brown A, Campbell RE. Chembiochem. 2016 Oct 26. doi: 10.1002/cbic.201600492. PubMed 27781394.
Backbone
  Vector backbone: pBad His B
  Backbone manufacturer: Thermo Fisher Scientific
  Backbone size w/o insert (bp): 4076
  Total vector size (bp): 5515
  Vector type: Bacterial Expression
Growth in bacteria
  Bacterial resistance: Ampicillin, 100 μg/mL
  Growth temperature: 37°C
  Growth strain: DH5alpha
  Copy number: Low Copy
Gene/Insert
  Gene/Insert name: GGvT (alt name: Green-red vine Tomato)
  Species: Synthetic
  Insert size (bp): 1439
  Tag / fusion protein: His-Tag (N terminal on backbone)
Terms and licenses: Academic/Nonprofit Terms; Industry Terms: Not Available to Industry
How to cite: pBad-HisB-GGvT was a gift from Robert Campbell (Addgene plasmid # 87362 ; http://n2t.net/addgene:87362 ; RRID:Addgene_87362)
