[The description below was written by a language model from this plasmid's Addgene catalogue record and pLannotate feature annotations shown in this document.]
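Description:
pBad-HisB-GGvT is a bacterial expression plasmid built on the commercial pBAD/His B backbone for arabinose-inducible production of GGvT, a synthetic tandem homodimer green fluorescent protein. It is maintained in E. coli through a ColE1/pMB1-family origin accompanied by the pBR322 bom region and a fragment of rop. The catalogue lists it as low copy, although the automated annotation uses a generic high-copy label for this origin family. Selection is by ampicillin via the β-lactamase gene under its own promoter.

Expression is controlled by the araBAD promoter together with the divergently transcribed araC regulator, which represses the promoter in the absence of L-arabinose and activates it when the sugar is present, giving tight, titratable induction. Downstream of the promoter, the backbone supplies an N-terminal leader consisting of a polyhistidine tag (picked up in the annotation as a fragment of a composite His-containing tag), the T7 gene 10 leader that promotes efficient translation, and the Xpress epitope with its enterokinase cleavage site. This is fused in frame to the insert: two copies of dTG, a constitutively green Discosoma-derived fluorescent protein, joined by a short linker. The linker is annotated as a fragment of an unrelated tandem-dimer protein, most likely only a similarity match. Linking the two subunits in one polypeptide makes the dimer form intramolecularly, so it behaves as a single unit. Transcription ends at the rrnB T1 and T2 terminators.

The sequenced record is slightly shorter than the catalogued total size. The construct is suited to expressing and His-tag purifying GGvT for characterisation. It comes from work on tandem green-red heterodimeric fluorescent proteins with high FRET efficiency.
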