Features (pLannotate 1.2.2; 16 found; start..end, strand, type, name):
     55..933     -  CDS            araC: L-arabinose regulatory protein; araC
    960..1244    +  promoter       araBAD promoter: araBAD; promoter of the L-arabinose operon of E. coli; the araC regulatory gene is transcribed in the opposite direction (Guzman et al., 1995)
   1290..1310    +  CDS            capTEV™ (fragment): composite tag for in vivo biotinylation, TEV protease cleavage, and 6xHis tagging
   1311..1343    +  CDS            T7 tag (gene 10 leader): leader peptide from bacteriophage T7 gene 10 promotes efficient translation in E. coli
   1347..1370    +  CDS            Xpress™ tag: Xpress™ epitope tag, including an enterokinase recognition and cleavage site
   1386..2087    +  CDS            dTG: dTG is a basic (constitutively fluorescent) green fluorescent protein published in 2016, derived from Discosoma sp.. It has very low acid sensitivity.
   2088..2114    +  CDS            TDsmURFP (fragment): monomeric tandem dimer of a small ultra-red fluorescent protein derived from a cyanobacterial phycobiliprotein (Rodriguez et al., 2016)
   2118..2819    +  CDS            dTG: dTG is a basic (constitutively fluorescent) green fluorescent protein published in 2016, derived from Discosoma sp.. It has very low acid sensitivity.
   2913..3028    +  ncRNA          5S rRNA: Accession: RF00001 - 5S ribosomal RNA
   3032..3118    +  terminator     rrnB T1 terminator: Escherichia coli rrnB; transcription terminator T1 from the E. coli rrnB gene
   3210..3237    +  terminator     rrnB T2 terminator: transcription terminator T2 from the E. coli rrnB gene
   3256..3347    +  promoter       AmpR promoter: bla
   3348..4208    +  CDS            AmpR: β-lactamase; bla; confers resistance to ampicillin, carbenicillin, and related antibiotics
   4379..4967    +  rep_origin     ori: high-copy-number ColE1/pMB1/pBR322/pUC origin of replication
   5153..5293    -  misc_feature   bom: basis of mobility region from pBR322
   5395..5435    -  CDS            rop (fragment): Rop protein, which maintains plasmids at low copy number; rop
>Addgene plasmid #87362 | pBad-HisB-GGvT | addgene full sequence | sequence record 174223 | Addgene NGS Result
TCTGCAAACCCTATGCTACTCCGTCAAGCCGTCAATTGTCTGATTCGTTACCAATTATGACAACTTGACG
GCTACATCATTCACTTTTTCTTCACAACCGGCACGGAACTCGCTCGGGCTGGCCCCGGTGCATTTTTTAA
ATACCCGCGAGAAATAGAGTTGATCGTCAAAACCAACATTGCGACCGACGGTGGCGATAGGCATCCGGGT
GGTGCTCAAAAGCAGCTTCGCCTGGCTGATACGTTGGTCCTCGCGCCAGCTTAAGACGCTAATCCCTAAC
TGCTGGCGGAAAAGATGTGACAGACGCGACGGCGACAAGCAAACATGCTGTGCGACGCTGGCGATATCAA
AATTGCTGTCTGCCAGGTGATCGCTGATGTACTGACAAGCCTCGCGTACCCGATTATCCATCGGTGGATG
GAGCGACTCGTTAATCGCTTCCATGCGCCGCAGTAACAATTGCTCAAGCAGATTTATCGCCAGCAGCTCC
GAATAGCGCCCTTCCCCTTGCCCGGCGTTAATGATTTGCCCAAACAGGTCGCTGAAATGCGGCTGGTGCG
CTTCATCCGGGCGAAAGAACCCCGTATTGGCAAATATTGACGGCCAGTTAAGCCATTCATGCCAGTAGGC
GCGCGGACGAAAGTAAACCCACTGGTGATACCATTCGCGAGCCTCCGGATGACGACCGTAGTGATGAATC
TCTCCTGGCGGGAACAGCAAAATATCACCCGGTCGGCAAACAAATTCTCGTCCCTGATTTTTCACCACCC
CCTGACCGCGAATGGTGAGATTGAGAATATAACCTTTCATTCCCAGCGGTCGGTCGATAAAAAAATCGAG
ATAACCGTTGGCCTCAATCGGCGTTAAACCCGCCACCAGATGGGCATTAAACGAGTATCCCGGCAGCAGG
GGATCATTTTGCGCTTCAGCCATACTTTTCATACTCCCGCCATTCAGAGAAGAAACCAATTGTCCATATT
GCATCAGACATTGCCGTCACTGCGTCTTTTACTGGCTCTTCTCGCTAACCAAACCGGTAACCCCGCTTAT
TAAAAGCATTCTGTAACAAAGCGGGACCAAAGCCATGACAAAAACGCGTAACAAAAGTGTCTATAATCAC
GGCAGAAAAGTCCACATTGATTATTTGCACGGCGTCACACTTTGCTATGCCATAGCATTTTTATCCATAA
GATTAGCGGATCCTACCTGACGCTTTTTATCGCAACTCTCTACTGTTTCTCCATACCCGTTTTTTGGGCT
AACAGGAGGAATTAACCATGGGGGGTTCTCATCATCATCATCATCATGGTATGGCTAGCATGACTGGTGG
ACAGCAAATGGGTCGGGATCTGTACGACGATGACGATAAGGATCCGAGCTCGAGAATGGTGAGCAAGGGC
GAGGAAGTGATCAAAGAGTTCATGCGGTTCAAAGTGCGGATGGAAGGCAGCATGAACGGCCACGAGTTCG
AGATCGAGGGCGAGGGCGAAGGCAGACCTTACGAGGGAACCCAGACCGCCAAGCTGAAAGTGACCAAGGG
CGGACCCCTGCCCTTCGCCTGGGATATCCTGAGCCCCCTGCTGATGTACGGCAGCAAGATGTACGTGAAG
CACCCCGCCGACATCCCCGACTACAAGAAGCTGAGCTTCCCCGAGGGCTTCAAATGGGTGCGCGTGATGA
ACTTCGAGGACGGCGGACTGGTGACCGCCACACAGGATAGTTCTCTGCAGGACGGCACCCTGATCTACGA
AGTGAAGATGCGGGGCACCAACTTCCCCCCCGATGGCCCCGTGATGCAGAAAAAGACCATGGGCTGGGAG
GCCAGCACCGAGAGACTGTACCCTAGAGATGGCGTGCTGAAGGGCGAGATCCACCAGGCCCTGAAGCTGA
AGGATGGCGGCCACTACCTGGTGGAGTTCAAGACCATCTACATGGCCAAGAAACCCGTGCAGCTGCCCGG
CTACTACTACGTGGACACCAAGCTGGACATCACCAGCCACAACGAGGACTACACCCGTGTGGAACAGTAC
GAGCGGAGCGAGGGCCGGCACCACCTGTTTCTGTACGACATGGACGAGCTGTACAAGGGCAGCACCGGCA
GCGGCAGCTCCGGCCCCATGGTGTCTAAAGGCGAAGAAGTGATCAAAGAGTTTATGCGCTTTAAAGTGCG
CATGGAAGGCTCCATGAATGGGCATGAGTTTGAGATTGAAGGGGAGGGGGAGGGCAGGCCCTATGAGGGC
ACACAGACAGCTAAACTGAAAGTGACAAAAGGGGGCCCTCTGCCTTTTGCTTGGGACATCCTGTCTCCAC
TGCTGATGTATGGGTCTAAGATGTATGTGAAACATCCTGCCGATATTCCAGATTATAAGAAGCTGTCCTT
TCCAGAGGGGTTTAAATGGGTGCGCGTGATGAATTTTGAAGATGGGGGCCTGGTTACAGCTACCCAGGAC
AGTAGCCTGCAGGATGGAACACTGATCTATGAAGTGAAAATGAGAGGGACCAATTTTCCCCCTGACGGAC
CTGTGATGCAGAAAAAAACAATGGGATGGGAAGCCTCTACCGAGCGGCTGTACCCAAGGGACGGGGTGCT
GAAAGGGGAAATTCATCAGGCTCTGAAACTGAAAGACGGGGGGCATTATCTGGTGGAGTTTAAAACAATC
TATATGGCTAAAAAGCCTGTGCAGCTGCCTGGGTACTATTATGTGGATACAAAACTGGATATCACCTCTC
ACAATGAGGATTATACAAGAGTGGAACAGTATGAGAGATCCGAGGGGCGCCATCATCTGTTTCTGTATGA
TATGGATGAACTGTATAAGTGATAAGCTTGGCTGTTTTGGCGGATGAGAGAAGATTTTCAGCCTGATACA
GATTAAATCAGAACGCAGAAGCGGTCTGATAAAACAGAATTTGCCTGGCGGCAGTAGCGCGGTGGTCCCA
CCTGACCCCATGCCGAACTCAGAAGTGAAACGCCGTAGCGCCGATGGTAGTGTGGGGTCTCCCCATGCGA
GAGTAGGGAACTGCCAGGCATCAAATAAAACGAAAGGCTCAGTCGAAAGACTGGGCCTTTCGTTTTATCT
GTTGTTTGTCGGTGAACGCTCTCCTGAGTAGGACAAATCCGCCGGGAGCGGATTTGAACGTTGCGAAGCA
ACGGCCCGGAGGGTGGCGGGCAGGACGCCCGCCATAAACTGCCAGGCATCAAATTAAGCAGAAGGCCATC
CTGACGGATGGCCTTTTTGCGTTTCTACAAACTCTTTTGTTTATTTTTCTAAATACATTCAAATATGTAT
CCGCTCATGAGACAATAACCCTGATAAATGCTTCAATAATATTGAAAAAGGAAGAGTATGAGTATTCAAC
ATTTCCGTGTCGCCCTTATTCCCTTTTTTGCGGCATTTTGCCTTCCTGTTTTTGCTCACCCAGAAACGCT
GGTGAAAGTAAAAGATGCTGAAGATCAGTTGGGTGCACGAGTGGGTTACATCGAACTGGATCTCAACAGC
GGTAAGATCCTTGAGAGTTTTCGCCCCGAAGAACGTTTTCCAATGATGAGCACTTTTAAAGTTCTGCTAT
GTGGCGCGGTATTATCCCGTGTTGACGCCGGGCAAGAGCAACTCGGTCGCCGCATACACTATTCTCAGAA
TGACTTGGTTGAGTACTCACCAGTCACAGAAAAGCATCTTACGGATGGCATGACAGTAAGAGAATTATGC
AGTGCTGCCATAACCATGAGTGATAACACTGCGGCCAACTTACTTCTGACAACGATCGGAGGACCGAAGG
AGCTAACCGCTTTTTTGCACAACATGGGGGATCATGTAACTCGCCTTGATCGTTGGGAACCGGAGCTGAA
TGAAGCCATACCAAACGACGAGCGTGACACCACGATGCCTGTAGCAATGGCAACAACGTTGCGCAAACTA
TTAACTGGCGAACTACTTACTCTAGCTTCCCGGCAACAATTAATAGACTGGATGGAGGCGGATAAAGTTG
CAGGACCACTTCTGCGCTCGGCCCTTCCGGCTGGCTGGTTTATTGCTGATAAATCTGGAGCCGGTGAGCG
TGGGTCTCGCGGTATCATTGCAGCACTGGGGCCAGATGGTAAGCCCTCCCGTATCGTAGTTATCTACACG
ACGGGGAGTCAGGCAACTATGGATGAACGAAATAGACAGATCGCTGAGATAGGTGCCTCACTGATTAAGC
ATTGGTAACTGTCAGACCAAGTTTACTCATATATACTTTAGATTGATTTAAAACTTCATTTTTAATTTAA
AAGGATCTAGGTGAAGATCCTTTTTGATAATCTCATGACCAAAATCCCTTAACGTGAGTTTTCGTTCCAC
TGAGCGTCAGACCCCGTAGAAAAGATCAAAGGATCTTCTTGAGATCCTTTTTTTCTGCGCGTAATCTGCT
GCTTGCAAACAAAACAACCACCGCTACCAGCGGTGGTTTGTTTGCCGGATCAAGAGCTACCAACTCTTTT
TCCGAAGGTAACTGGCTTCAGCAGAGCGCAGATACCAAATACTGTCCTTCTAGTGTAGCCGTAGTTAGGC
CACCACTTCAAGAACTCTGTAGCACCGCCTACATACCTCGCTCTGCTAATCCTGTTACCAGTGGCTGCTG
CCAGTGGCGATAAGTCGTGTCTTACCGGGTTGGACTCAAGACGATAGTTACCGGATAAGGCGCAGCGGTC
GGGCTGAACGGGGGGTTCGTGCACACAGCCCAGCTTGGAGCGAACGACCTACACCGAACTGAGATACCTA
CAGCGTGAGCTATGAGAAAGCGCCACGCTTCCCGAAGGGAGAAAGGCGGACAGGTATCCGGTAAGCGGCA
GGGTCGGAACAGGAGAGCGCACGAGGGAGCTTCCAGGGGGAAACGCCTGGTATCTTTATAGTCCTGTCGG
GTTTCGCCACCTCTGACTTGAGCGTCGATTTTTGTGATGCTCGTCAGGGGGGCGGAGCCTATGGAAAAAC
GCCAGCAACGCGGCCTTTTTACGGTTCCTGGCCTTTTGCTGGCCTTTTGCTCACATGTTCTTTCCTGCGT
TATCCCCTGATTCTGTGGATAACCGTATTACCGCCTTTGAGTGAGCTGATACCGCTCGCCGCAGCCGAAC
GACCGAGCGCAGCGAGTCAGTGAGCGAGGAAGCGGAAGAGCGCCTGATGCGGTATTTTCTCCTTACGCAT
CTGTGCGGTATTTCACACCGCATATGGTGCACTCTCAGTACAATCTGCTCTGATGCCGCATAGTTAAGCC
AGTATACACTCCGCTATCGCTACGTGACTGGGTCATGGCTGCGCCCCGACACCCGCCAACACCCGCTGAC
GCGCCCTGACGGGCTTGTCTGCTCCCGGCATCCGCTTACAGACAAGCTGTGACCGTCTCCGGGAGCTGCA
TGTGTCAGAGGTTTTCACCGTCATCACCGAAACGCGCGAGGCAGCAGATCAATTCGCGCGCGAAGGCGAA
GCGGCATGCATAATGTGCCTGTCAAATGGACGAAGCAGGGAT
