>Addgene plasmid #87362 | pBad-HisB-GGvT | depositor partial sequence | sequence record 170371 | GGvT coding region
ATGGGGGGTTCTCATCATCATCATCATCATGGTATGGCTAGCATGACTGGTGGACAGCAAATGGGTCGGG
ATCTGTACGACGATGACGATAAGGATCCGAGCTCGAGAATGGTGAGCAAGGGCGAGGAAGTGATCAAAGA
GTTCATGCGGTTCAAAGTGCGGATGGAAGGCAGCATGAACGGCCACGAGTTCGAGATCGAGGGCGAGGGC
GAAGGCAGACCTTACGAGGGAACCCAGACCGCCAAGCTGAAAGTGACCAAGGGCGGACCCCTGCCCTTCG
CCTGGGATATCCTGAGCCCCCTGCTGATGTACGGCAGCAAGATGTACGTGAAGCACCCCGCCGACATCCC
CGACTACAAGAAGCTGAGCTTCCCCGAGGGCTTCAAATGGGTGCGCGTGATGAACTTCGAGGACGGCGGA
CTGGTGACCGCCACACAGGATAGTTCTCTGCAGGACGGCACCCTGATCTACGAAGTGAAGATGCGGGGCA
CCAACTTCCCCCCCGATGGCCCCGTGATGCAGAAAAAGACCATGGGCTGGGAGGCCAGCACCGAGAGACT
GTACCCTAGAGATGGCGTGCTGAAGGGCGAGATCCACCAGGCCCTGAAGCTGAAGGATGGCGGCCACTAC
CTGGTGGAGTTCAAGACCATCTACATGGCCAAGAAACCCGTGCAGCTGCCCGGCTACTACTACGTGGACA
CCAAGCTGGACATCACCAGCCACAACGAGGACTACACCCGTGTGGAACAGTACGAGCGGAGCGAGGGCCG
GCACCACCTGTTTCTGTACGACATGGACGAGCTGTACAAGGGCAGCACCGGCAGCGGCAGCTCCGGCCCC
ATGGTGTCTAAAGGCGAAGAAGTGATCAAAGAGTTTATGCGCTTTAAAGTGCGCATGGAAGGCTCCATGA
ATGGGCATGAGTTTGAGATTGAAGGGGAGGGGGAGGGCAGGCCCTATGAGGGCACACAGACAGCTAAACT
GAAAGTGACAAAAGGGGGCCCTCTGCCTTTTGCTTGGGACATCCTGTCTCCACTGCTGATGTATGGGTCT
AAGATGTATGTGAAACATCCTGCCGATATTCCAGATTATAAGAAGCTGTCCTTTCCAGAGGGGTTTAAAT
GGGTGCGCGTGATGAATTTTGAAGATGGGGGCCTGGTTACAGCTACCCAGGACAGTAGCCTGCAGGATGG
AACACTGATCTATGAAGTGAAAATGAGAGGGACCAATTTTCCCCCTGACGGACCTGTGATGCAGAAAAAA
ACAATGGGATGGGAAGCCTCTACCGAGCGGCTGTACCCAAGGGACGGGGTGCTGAAAGGGGAAATTCATC
AGGCTCTGAAACTGAAAGACGGGGGGCATTATCTGGTGGAGTTTAAAACAATCTATATGGCTAAAAAGCC
TGTGCAGCTGCCTGGGTACTATTATGTGGATACAAAACTGGATATCACCTCTCACAATGAGGATTATACA
AGAGTGGAACAGTATGAGAGATCCGAGGGGCGCCATCATCTGTTTCTGTATGATATGGATGAACTGTATA
AGTGATAAGCTTGGCTGTTTTGGCGGATGAGAGAAGATTTTCAGCCTGATACAGATTAAATCAGAACGCA
GAAGCGGTCTGATAAAACAGA
